Addgene plasmid #193008: Zic4-3505-D6:Luc
Purpose: Plasmid to test the Hydra Zic4 promoter activity (partial deletion D6)
Depositing lab: Brigitte Galliot. Depositing organization: University of Geneva. Publication: The transcription factor Zic4 acts as a transdifferentiation switch. Vogg MC, Ferenc J, Buzgariu WC, Perruchoud C , Papasaikas P, Sanchez PGL, Nuninger C , Delucinge-Vivier C , Rampon C , Beccari L, Vriz S , Vincent S , Galliot B , Tsiairis CD. bioRxiv 2021.12.22.47383 10.1101/2021.12.22.473838.
Backbone
  Vector backbone: pGL3
  Vector type: Mammalian Expression
Growth in bacteria
  Bacterial resistance: Ampicillin, 100 μg/mL
  Growth temperature: 37°C
  Growth strain: DH5alpha
  Copy number: High Copy
Gene/Insert
  Gene/Insert name: Hydra Zic4 promoter
  Species: Hydra
  Insert size (bp): 463
  Mutation: partial deletion of the Hydra Zic4 promoter-D6
  Cloning method: Restriction Enzyme; 5′ cloning site Unknown (unknown if destroyed); 3′ cloning site Unknown (unknown if destroyed)
Terms and licenses: Academic/Nonprofit Terms; Industry Terms: Not Available to Industry
Depositor comments: Please visit for https://www.biorxiv.org/content/10.1101/2021.12.22.473838v1 bioRxiv preprint.
How to cite: Zic4-3505-D6:Luc was a gift from Brigitte Galliot (Addgene plasmid # 193008 ; http://n2t.net/addgene:193008 ; RRID:Addgene_193008)
