[The description below was written by a language model from this plasmid's Addgene catalogue record and pLannotate feature annotations shown in this document.]
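Description:
Zic4-3505-D6:Luc is a firefly luciferase reporter plasmid built on the pGL3 backbone and catalogued as a mammalian expression vector, made to measure the activity of a truncated form of the Hydra Zic4 promoter. The insert is recorded as a 463 bp fragment of Hydra Zic4 upstream sequence carrying the partial deletion designated D6, which suggests it belongs to a series of deletion variants, although the record does not describe the others. The cloning sites used are listed as unknown. The sequenced plasmid is 5,340 nt, and the promoter fragment itself is not annotated in the feature table. It presumably lies in the unannotated stretch between the upstream pause site and the start of the luciferase coding sequence.

The reporter is the enhanced luc+ version of firefly luciferase, followed by an SV40 polyadenylation signal. Upstream of the cloning region sit a synthetic poly(A) signal and the RNA polymerase II transcriptional pause site from the human α2 globin gene. These standard pGL3 elements terminate spurious read-through transcription from the backbone, so that luciferase output reflects the inserted promoter fragment alone. Propagation in E. coli relies on a high-copy ColE1/pUC-type origin and ampicillin selection through β-lactamase driven by its own bla promoter. An f1 origin is also present, which permits single-stranded DNA production. The short large T antigen, TcR and lacZα hits are non-functional backbone remnants.

The construct is typically transfected into cells and luciferase activity read out, allowing the D6 deletion to be compared with other promoter versions in order to locate regulatory regions controlling Zic4 transcription.
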