Features (pLannotate 1.2.2; 11 found; start..end, strand, type, name):
    699..2351    +  CDS            luciferase: firefly luciferase; luc+; enhanced luc+ version of the luciferase gene
   2392..2513    -  polyA_signal   SV40 poly(A) signal: SV40 polyadenylation signal
   2536..2604    -  CDS            large T antigen (fragment): large T antigen from SV40 (simian virus 40)
   2620..2752    +  CDS            TcR (fragment): tetracycline efflux protein; tet; confers resistance to tetracycline
   2932..3520    -  rep_origin     ori: high-copy-number ColE1/pMB1/pBR322/pUC origin of replication
   3691..4551    -  CDS            AmpR: β-lactamase; bla; confers resistance to ampicillin, carbenicillin, and related antibiotics
   4552..4656    -  promoter       AmpR promoter: bla
   4683..5111    +  rep_origin     f1 ori (sequence partly withheld): f1 bacteriophage origin of replication; arrow indicates direction of (+) strand synthesis
   5143..5210    -  CDS            lacZα (fragment): LacZα fragment of β-galactosidase; lacZ fragment
   5269..5317    +  polyA_signal   poly(A) signal: synthetic polyadenylation signal
   5331..82      +  misc_feature   pause site (across the origin): RNA polymerase II transcriptional pause signal from the human α2 globin gene
>Addgene plasmid #193008 | Zic4-3505-D6:Luc | addgene full sequence | sequence record 378762 | Addgene NGS Result
CTCCATCAAAACAAAACGAAACAAAACAAACTAGCAAAATAGGCTGTCCCCAGTGCAAGTGCAGGTGCCA
GAACATTTCTCTATCGATAGGTACCCTCAATTGAGTTAGAAATAAAATCAAATAAATAAACTAAATTTTC
CCAATACTACAAAGCAGGATCTGAAAGGTTCTTTTAAGGATTCTCGCTTCATACTTTTTTTGTTTTGTAT
TATTTTGCTCCCGTTAATTAGGAAATAAACTACCATGCAGATTAATTATGGGTATAATTGAAAGTTCGTG
CAGTTTTATTCTTCGTCAAATTAAATCAATAATTTAGTTCTATTTCGTTTTATTACTATAAATCCTCTAA
AGAACATTTTTGCTTGTTTTCTTTTTAAAGATCTCATTTTAATTTTTAATACCCCGCTATGATGTGATTG
GATGGGATCAAATGTGATTGGTTAAAAAAGTTTGAATAAGTATCAAGAACTGTCAATCAAAATAAATGAG
CGGCCAATCAGGTTAGTTATAAATCCTTATTAGCAACATAATCCCTACACATAGACAGATGTACCATACA
TAATGGAAAGGTAAAATTGATTTGTGCCCAAAAGCATTTAAAAGTCTCAATTTACATCCGAATGACACCG
TATTTCAGTCACCTCGAGATCTGCGATCTAAGTAAGCTTGGCATTCCGGTACTGTTGGTAAAGCCACCAT
GGAAGACGCCAAAAACATAAAGAAAGGCCCGGCGCCATTCTATCCGCTGGAAGATGGAACCGCTGGAGAG
CAACTGCATAAGGCTATGAAGAGATACGCCCTGGTTCCTGGAACAATTGCTTTTACAGATGCACATATCG
AGGTGGACATCACTTACGCTGAGTACTTCGAAATGTCCGTTCGGTTGGCAGAAGCTATGAAACGATATGG
GCTGAATACAAATCACAGAATCGTCGTATGCAGTGAAAACTCTCTTCAATTCTTTATGCCGGTGTTGGGC
GCGTTATTTATCGGAGTTGCAGTTGCGCCCGCGAACGACATTTATAATGAACGTGAATTGCTCAACAGTA
TGGGCATTTCGCAGCCTACCGTGGTGTTCGTTTCCAAAAAGGGGTTGCAAAAAATTTTGAACGTGCAAAA
AAAGCTCCCAATCATCCAAAAAATTATTATCATGGATTCTAAAACGGATTACCAGGGATTTCAGTCGATG
TACACGTTCGTCACATCTCATCTACCTCCCGGTTTTAATGAATACGATTTTGTGCCAGAGTCCTTCGATA
GGGACAAGACAATTGCACTGATCATGAACTCCTCTGGATCTACTGGTCTGCCTAAAGGTGTCGCTCTGCC
TCATAGAACTGCCTGCGTGAGATTCTCGCATGCCAGAGATCCTATTTTTGGCAATCAAATCATTCCGGAT
ACTGCGATTTTAAGTGTTGTTCCATTCCATCACGGTTTTGGAATGTTTACTACACTCGGATATTTGATAT
GTGGATTTCGAGTCGTCTTAATGTATAGATTTGAAGAAGAGCTGTTTCTGAGGAGCCTTCAGGATTACAA
GATTCAAAGTGCGCTGCTGGTGCCAACCCTATTCTCCTTCTTCGCCAAAAGCACTCTGATTGACAAATAC
GATTTATCTAATTTACACGAAATTGCTTCTGGTGGCGCTCCCCTCTCTAAGGAAGTCGGGGAAGCGGTTG
CCAAGAGGTTCCATCTGCCAGGTATCAGGCAAGGATATGGGCTCACTGAGACTACATCAGCTATTCTGAT
TACACCCGAGGGGGATGATAAACCGGGCGCGGTCGGTAAAGTTGTTCCATTTTTTGAAGCGAAGGTTGTG
GATCTGGATACCGGGAAAACGCTGGGCGTTAATCAAAGAGGCGAACTGTGTGTGAGAGGTCCTATGATTA
TGTCCGGTTATGTAAACAATCCGGAAGCGACCAACGCCTTGATTGACAAGGATGGATGGCTACATTCTGG
AGACATAGCTTACTGGGACGAAGACGAACACTTCTTCATCGTTGACCGCCTGAAGTCTCTGATTAAGTAC
AAAGGCTATCAGGTGGCTCCCGCTGAATTGGAATCCATCTTGCTCCAACACCCCAACATCTTCGACGCAG
GTGTCGCAGGTCTTCCCGACGATGACGCCGGTGAACTTCCCGCCGCCGTTGTTGTTTTGGAGCACGGAAA
GACGATGACGGAAAAAGAGATCGTGGATTACGTCGCCAGTCAAGTAACAACCGCGAAAAAGTTGCGCGGA
GGAGTTGTGTTTGTGGACGAAGTACCGAAAGGTCTTACCGGAAAACTCGACGCAAGAAAAATCAGAGAGA
TCCTCATAAAGGCCAAGAAGGGCGGAAAGATCGCCGTGTAATTCTAGAGTCGGGGCGGCCGGCCGCTTCG
AGCAGACATGATAAGATACATTGATGAGTTTGGACAAACCACAACTAGAATGCAGTGAAAAAAATGCTTT
ATTTGTGAAATTTGTGATGCTATTGCTTTATTTGTAACCATTATAAGCTGCAATAAACAAGTTAACAACA
ACAATTGCATTCATTTTATGTTTCAGGTTCAGGGGGAGGTGTGGGAGGTTTTTTAAAGCAAGTAAAACCT
CTACAAATGTGGTAAAATCGATAAGGATCCGTCGACCGATGCCCTTGAGAGCCTTCAACCCAGTCAGCTC
CTTCCGGTGGGCGCGGGGCATGACTATCGTCGCCGCACTTATGACTGTCTTCTTTATCATGCAACTCGTA
GGACAGGTGCCGGCAGCGCTCTTCCGCTTCCTCGCTCACTGACTCGCTGCGCTCGGTCGTTCGGCTGCGG
CGAGCGGTATCAGCTCACTCAAAGGCGGTAATACGGTTATCCACAGAATCAGGGGATAACGCAGGAAAGA
ACATGTGAGCAAAAGGCCAGCAAAAGGCCAGGAACCGTAAAAAGGCCGCGTTGCTGGCGTTTTTCCATAG
GCTCCGCCCCCCTGACGAGCATCACAAAAATCGACGCTCAAGTCAGAGGTGGCGAAACCCGACAGGACTA
TAAAGATACCAGGCGTTTCCCCCTGGAAGCTCCCTCGTGCGCTCTCCTGTTCCGACCCTGCCGCTTACCG
GATACCTGTCCGCCTTTCTCCCTTCGGGAAGCGTGGCGCTTTCTCATAGCTCACGCTGTAGGTATCTCAG
TTCGGTGTAGGTCGTTCGCTCCAAGCTGGGCTGTGTGCACGAACCCCCCGTTCAGCCCGACCGCTGCGCC
TTATCCGGTAACTATCGTCTTGAGTCCAACCCGGTAAGACACGACTTATCGCCACTGGCAGCAGCCACTG
GTAACAGGATTAGCAGAGCGAGGTATGTAGGCGGTGCTACAGAGTTCTTGAAGTGGTGGCCTAACTACGG
CTACACTAGAAGAACAGTATTTGGTATCTGCGCTCTGCTGAAGCCAGTTACCTTCGGAAAAAGAGTTGGT
AGCTCTTGATCCGGCAAACAAACCACCGCTGGTAGCGGTGGTTTTTTTGTTTGCAAGCAGCAGATTACGC
GCAGAAAAAAAGGATCTCAAGAAGATCCTTTGATCTTTTCTACGGGGTCTGACGCTCAGTGGAACGAAAA
CTCACGTTAAGGGATTTTGGTCATGAGATTATCAAAAAGGATCTTCACCTAGATCCTTTTAAATTAAAAA
TGAAGTTTTAAATCAATCTAAAGTATATATGAGTAAACTTGGTCTGACAGTTACCAATGCTTAATCAGTG
AGGCACCTATCTCAGCGATCTGTCTATTTCGTTCATCCATAGTTGCCTGACTCCCCGTCGTGTAGATAAC
TACGATACGGGAGGGCTTACCATCTGGCCCCAGTGCTGCAATGATACCGCGAGACCCACGCTCACCGGCT
CCAGATTTATCAGCAATAAACCAGCCAGCCGGAAGGGCCGAGCGCAGAAGTGGTCCTGCAACTTTATCCG
CCTCCATCCAGTCTATTAATTGTTGCCGGGAAGCTAGAGTAAGTAGTTCGCCAGTTAATAGTTTGCGCAA
CGTTGTTGCCATTGCTACAGGCATCGTGGTGTCACGCTCGTCGTTTGGTATGGCTTCATTCAGCTCCGGT
TCCCAACGATCAAGGCGAGTTACATGATCCCCCATGTTGTGCAAAAAAGCGGTTAGCTCCTTCGGTCCTC
CGATCGTTGTCAGAAGTAAGTTGGCCGCAGTGTTATCACTCATGGTTATGGCAGCACTGCATAATTCTCT
TACTGTCATGCCATCCGTAAGATGCTTTTCTGTGACTGGTGAGTACTCAACCAAGTCATTCTGAGAATAG
TGTATGCGGCGACCGAGTTGCTCTTGCCCGGCGTCAATACGGGATAATACCGCGCCACATAGCAGAACTT
TAAAAGTGCTCATCATTGGAAAACGTTCTTCGGGGCGAAAACTCTCAAGGATCTTACCGCTGTTGAGATC
CAGTTCGATGTAACCCACTCGTGCACCCAACTGATCTTCAGCATCTTTTACTTTCACCAGCGTTTCTGGG
TGAGCAAAAACAGGAAGGCAAAATGCCGCAAAAAAGGGAATAAGGGCGACACGGAAATGTTGAATACTCA
TACTCTTCCTTTTTCAATATTATTGAAGCATTTATCAGGGTTATTGTCTCATGAGCGGATACATATTTGA
ATGTATTTAGAAAAATAAACAAATAGGGGTTCCGCGCACATTTCCCCGAAAAGTGCCACCTG
[124 nt withheld, positions 4683-4806]
C
[91 nt withheld, positions 4808-4898]
A
[49 nt withheld, positions 4900-4948]
CCTTTGACGTTGGAGTCCACGTTCTTT
[37 nt withheld, positions 4976-5012]
ACCCTATCTCGGTCTATTCTTTTGATTTATAAGGGATTTTGCCGATTTCGGCCTATTGGTTAAAAAATGA
GCTGATTTAACAAAAATTTAACGCGAATTTTAACAAAATATTAACGCTTACAATTTGCCATTCGCCATTC
AGGCTGCGCAACTGTTGGGAAGGGCGATCGGTGCGGGCCTCTTCGCTATTACGCCAGCCCAAGCTACCAT
GATAAGTAAGTAATATTAAGGTACGGGAGGTACTTGGAGCGGCCGCAATAAAATATCTTTATTTTCATTA
CATCTGTGTGTTGGTTTTTTGTGTGAATCGATAGTACTAACATACGCT
